>Addgene plasmid #91082 | pMOD_C2200 | addgene full sequence | sequence record 182046 | Addgene NGS Result
GCCTTGACGGCAAAATCCCTTAACGTGAGTTTTCGTTCCACTGAGCGTCAGACCCCGTAGAAAAGATCAA
AGGATCTTCTTGAGATCCTTTTTTTCTGCGCGTAATCTGCTGCTTGCAAACAAAAAAACCACCGCTACCA
GCGGTGGTTTGTTTGCCGGATCAAGAGCTACTAACTCTTTTTCCGAAGGTAACTGGCTTCAGCAGAGCGC
AGATACCAAATACTGTTCTTCTAGTGTAGCCGTAGTTAGGCCACCACTTCAAGAACTCTGTAGCACCGCC
TACATACCTCGCTCTGCTAATCCTGTTACCAGTGGCTGCTGCCAGTGGCGATAAGTCGTGTCTTACCGGG
TTGGACTCAAGACGATAGTTACCGGATAAGGCGCAGCGGTCGGGCTGAACGGGGGGTTCGTGCTCACAGC
CCAGCTTGGAGCGAACGACCTACACCGAACTGAGATACCTACAGCGTGAGCTATGAGAAAGCGCCACGCT
TCCCGAAGGGAGAAAGGCGGACAGGTATCCGGTAAGCGGCAGGGTCGGAACAGGAGAGCGCACGAGGGAG
CTTCCAGGGGGAAACGCCTGGTATCTTTATAGTCCTGTCGGGTTTCGCCACCTCTGACTTGAGCGTCGAT
TTTTGTGATGCTCGTCAGGGGGGCGGAGCCTATGGAAAAACGCCAGCAACGCGGCCTTTTTACGGTTCCT
GGCCTTTTGCTGGCCTTTTGCTCACATGTTCTTTCCTGCGTTATCCCCTGATTCTGTGGATAACCGTATT
ACCGCCTTTGAGTGAGCTGATACCGCTCGCCGCAGCCGAACGACCGAGCGCAGCGAGTCAGTGAGCGAGG
AAGCGGGAGAGCGCCCACCTGCCAGGGCAGCGAAGAGCAAGCCAGATAACAGTATGCGTATTTGCGCGCT
GATTTTTGCGGTATAAGAATATATACTGATATGTATACCCGAAGTATGTCAAAAGGAGGTATGCTATGAA
GCAGCGTATTACAGTGACAGTTGACAGCGACAGCTATCAGTTGCTCAAGGCATATATGATGTCAATATCT
CCGGTCTGGTAAGCACAACCATGCAGAATGAAGCCCGTCGTCTGCGTGCCGAACGCTGGAAAGCGGAAAA
TCAGGAAGGGATGGCTGAGGTCGCCCGGTTTATTGAAATGAACGGCTCTTTTGCTGACGAGAACAGGGGC
TGGTGAAATGCAGTTTAAGGTTTACACCTATAAAAGAGAGAGCCGTTATCGTCTGTTTGTGGATGTACAG
AGTGATATTATTGACACGCCCGGGCGACGGATGGTGATCCCCCTGGCCAGTGCACGTCTGCTGTCAGATA
AAGTCTCCCGTGAACTTTACCCGGTGGTGCATATCGGGGATGAAAGCTGGCGCATGATGACCACCGATAT
GGCCAGTGTGCCGGTTTCCGTTATCGGGGAAGAAGTGGCTGATCTCAGCCACCGCGAAAATGACATCAAA
AACGCCATTAACCTGATGTTCTGGGGAATATAAGCTCTTCAGTCGATCGACAAGCTCGAGTTTCTCCATA
ATAATGTGTGAGTAGTTCCCAGATAAGGGAATTAGGGTTCCTATAGGGTTTCGCTCATGTGTTGAGCATA
TAAGAAACCCTTAGTATGTATTTGTATTTGTAAAATACTTCTATCAATAAAATTTCTAATTCCTAAAACC
AAAATCCAGTACTAAAATCCAGATCCCCCGAATTAGAGCTCGCGCGTAGTCCTCGGTAATATCGCAGAAC
AAAAGTACCTGATATCGAGTGTACTTCAAGTCACACCGGCGAGTGACTAGCAGGTGATGAAAAGCCTTAG
GGTCAGGTGGCACTTTTCGGGGAAATGTGCGATGAACCCCTATTTGTTTATTTTTCTAAATACATTCAAA
TATGTATCCGCTAATGAGACAATAACCCTGATAAATGCTTCAATTATATTGAAAAAGGAAGAGTATGAGT
ATCCAACATTTCCGTGTCGCCCTTATTCCCTTTTTTGCGGCCTTCTGCCTTCCTGTTTTTGCTCACCCAG
AAACGCTGGTGAAAGTAAAAGATGCTGAAGATCAGTTGGGTGCCCGAGTGGGTTACATTGAACTGGATCT
CAACAGCGGCAAAATCTTAGAGAGTTTTCGCCCCGAAGAACGCTTCCCAATGATGAGCACTTTCAAAGTT
CTGCTATGTGGCGCGGTGTTATCCCGTATTGATGCTGGGCAAGAGCAACTCGGTCGCCGCATACACTATT
CTCAGAATGACTTGGTTGAGTATTCACCAGTCACAGAAAAGCATCTTACGGATGGCATGACAGTAAGAGA
ATTATGTAGTGCTGCCATAACCATGAGTGATAACACTGCGGCCAACTTACTTCTGACAACGATTGGAGGA
CCGAAGGAGCTAACCGCTTTTTTGCACAACATGGGGGATCATGTAACTCGCCTTGATCGTTGGGAACCGG
AGCTGAATGAAGCCATACCAAACGACGAGCGTGACACCACGATGCCTGTAGCAATGGCAACAACTCTCCG
CAAACTATTAACTGGCGAACTACTTACTCTTGCTTCACGCCAGCAACTCATTGACTGGATGGAGGCGGAC
AAAGTTGCAGGACCACTTCTGCGCTCGGCACTTCCGGCTGGCTGGTTTATTGCTGATAAATCTGGAGCCG
GTGAGCGTGGCTCTCGCGGTATCATTGCAGCACTGGGGCCAGATGGTAAGCCCTCCCGTATCGTAGTTAT
CTACACGACGGGGAGTCAGGCAACTATGGATGAACGAAATAGACAGATCGCTGAGATAGGTGCCTCACTG
ATTAAGCATTGGTAACTGTCAGACGAAGGGAAATAAATAGTAGCCCGCCTGATGTGCGGGCTTTTTTTTG
GTGGTGGTTACCAGTGTCGCTTAGCTACCGTAGGTCCTCTTAGGCGGTCCGATTAGCGACATAGTCATCA
AT
Features (pLannotate 1.2.2; 7 found; start..end, strand, type, name):
     80..668     +  rep_origin     ori: high-copy-number ColE1/pMB1/pBR322/pUC origin of replication
    879..944     +  intron         PDK intron (fragment): pdk; modified pyruvate orthophosphate dikinase intron from Flaveria trinervia 3.0
   1035..1193    +  CDS            ccdA (fragment): CCDA_ECO57 - Also known as H, letA. Experimental evidence at protein level: Swiss-Prot protein existence level 1. Antitoxin component of a type II toxin-antitoxin (TA) system which inhibits the post-segregational killing (PSK) of plasmid-free cells, also referred to as a plasmid addiction system. Binds to and blocks the activity of CcdB; will also remove bound CcdB protein from the CcdB-GyrA complex by forming a CcdA-CcdB complex, a process termed rejuvenation. Functions as a transcriptional corepressor for the ccdAB operon, repression also requires CcdB (By similarity). From Escherichia coli
   1198..1500    +  CDS            ccdB: CCDB_ECOLI - Also known as G, letB, letD. Experimental evidence at protein level: Swiss-Prot protein existence level 1. Toxic component of a type II toxin-antitoxin (TA) system, functioning in plasmid maintainence. Responsible for the post- segregational killing (PSK) of plasmid-free cells, also referred to as a plasmid addiction system. Half-life of over 2 hours. Cell killing by CcdB is accompanied by filamentation, defects in chromosome and plasmid segregation, defects in cell division, formation of anucleate cells, decreased DNA synthesis and plasmid loss. Interferes with the activity of DN
   1531..1705    +  polyA_signal   CaMV poly(A) signal: cauliflower mosaic virus polyadenylation signal
   1854..1954    +  promoter       AmpR promoter: bla
   1955..2815    +  CDS            AmpR: β-lactamase; bla; confers resistance to ampicillin, carbenicillin, and related antibiotics
