[The description below was written by a language model from this plasmid's Addgene catalogue record and pLannotate feature annotations shown in this document.]
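Description:
pMOD_C2200 is a small (about 2.9 kb) high-copy E. coli cloning plasmid that serves as a "module C" component in a modular plant genome-engineering toolkit. It is built on the pMOD_C0000 backbone and classed as a CRISPR vector. It replicates from a ColE1/pUC-type origin and is selected with ampicillin through the β-lactamase gene and its native promoter. Because it carries a functional ccdB toxin gene, the uncut plasmid must be maintained in a ccdB-tolerant strain.

The payload is a synthetic SapI-flanked ccdB cassette, followed by the cauliflower mosaic virus 35S terminator/polyadenylation signal. The feature table shows a complete ccdB reading frame preceded by a partial ccdA fragment. It also shows a short match to the PDK intron upstream, whose role the record does not explain. The cassette is a negative-selection stuffer: SapI, a type IIS enzyme, releases ccdB so that several guide RNA spacers can be inserted, separated by Csy4 spacers. Csy4 is an endoribonuclease that cuts at its recognition sites and so processes a multi-guide transcript into individual gRNAs. In ordinary strains only clones that have lost ccdB survive.

The module deliberately has no promoter of its own. Its gRNA array is meant to be fused to a gRNA array carried in module B, extending that transcript and supplying its 35S terminator, and the record states that it works only with pMOD_B2203. Its use is therefore to expand the number of multiplexed guides in a plant CRISPR construct. The record does not describe the final destination vector or the Cas nuclease source.
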