Addgene plasmid #91082: pMOD_C2200
Purpose: Module C, Promoter: none – to be combined with gRNA array in module B, Gene: SapI ccdb cassette for cloning multiple gRNA spacers with Csy4 spacers (only works with pMOD_B2203), Terminator: 35S
Depositing lab: Daniel Voytas. Depositing organization: University of Minnesota. Publication: A multi-purpose toolkit to enable advanced genome engineering in plants. Cermak T, Curtin SJ, Gil-Humanes J, Cegan R, Kono TJY, Konecna E, Belanto JJ, Starker CG, Mathre JW, Greenstein RL, Voytas DF. Plant Cell. 2017 May 18. pii: tpc.00922.2016. doi: 10.1105/tpc.16.00922. PubMed 28522548.
Backbone
  Vector backbone: pMOD_C0000
  Vector type: CRISPR
Growth in bacteria
  Bacterial resistance: Ampicillin, 100 μg/mL
  Growth temperature: 37°C
  Growth strain: ccdB Survival
  Copy number: High Copy
Gene/Insert
  Gene/Insert name: SapI ccdb cassette for cloning multiple gRNA spacers with Csy4 spacers
  Species: Synthetic
  Promoter: none (will be fused to gRNA array in MODULE B)
  Cloning method: Gibson Cloning
  Sequencing primers: 5′ unknown
Terms and licenses: Academic/Nonprofit Terms; Industry Terms: Not Available to Industry
Depositor comments: Module C, Promoter: none (will be fused to gRNA array in MODULE B), Gene: SapI ccdb cassette for cloning multiple gRNA spacers with Csy4 spacers - combinable with another array of multiple gRNA spacers in MODULE B, Terminator: 35S
How to cite: pMOD_C2200 was a gift from Daniel Voytas (Addgene plasmid # 91082 ; http://n2t.net/addgene:91082 ; RRID:Addgene_91082)
